>Addgene plasmid #58259 | pBabe-Neuroserpin | depositor partial sequence | sequence record 89698 | pBabe-Neuroserpin sequence 1626 bps
TCGAGAGCGGAGTTTCCCGGGAGAGACGAAAGCAGGAACGAGAGCGGAGCGGAGCACAGTCCGCCGAGCA
CAAGCTCCAGCATCCCGTCAGGGGTTGCAGGTGTGTGGGAGGCTTGAAACTGTTACAATATGGCTTTCCT
TGGACTCTTCTCTTTGCTGGTTCTGCAAAGTATGGCTACAGGGGCCACTTTCCCTGAGGAAGCCATTGCT
GACTTGTCAGTGAATATGTATAATCGTCTTAGAGCCACTGGTGAAGATGAAAATATTCTCTTCTCTCCAT
TGAGTATTGCTCTTGCAATGGGAATGATGGAACTTGGGGCCCAAGGATCTACCCAGGAAGAAATCCGCCA
CTCAATGGGATATGACAGCCTAAAAAATGGTGAAGAATTTTCTTTCTTGAAGGAGTTTTCAAACATGGTA
ACTGCTAAAGAGAGCCAATATGTGATGAAAATTGCCAATTCCTTGTTTGTGCAAAATGGATTTCATGTCA
ATGAGGAGTTTTTGCAAATGATGAAAAAATATTTTAATGCAGCAGTAAATCATGTGGACTTCAGTCAAAA
TGTAGCCGTGGCCAACTACATCAATAAGTGGGTGGAGAATAACACAAACAATCTGGTGAAAGATTTGGTA
TCCCCAAGGGATTTTGATGCTGCCACTTATCTGGCCCTCATTAATGCTGTCTATTTCAAGGGGAACTGGA
AGTCGCAGTTTAGGCCTGAAAATACTAGAACCTTTTCTTTCACTAAAGATGATGAAAGTGAAGTCCAAAT
TCCAATGATGTATCAGCAAGGAGAATTTTATTATGGGGAATTTAGTGATGGCTCCAATGAAGCTGGTGGT
ATCTACCAAGTCCTAGAAATACCATATGAAGGAGATGAAATAAGCATGATGCTGGTGCTGTCCAGACAGG
AAGTTCCTCTTGCTACTCTGGAGCCATTAGTCAAAGCACAGCTGGTTGAAGAATGGGCAAACTCTGTGAA
GAAGCAAAAAGTAGAAGTATACCTGCCCAGGTTCACAGTGGAACAGGAAATTGATTTAAAAGATGTTTTG
AAGGCTCTTGGAATAACTGAAATTTTCATCAAAGATGCAAATTTGACAGGCCTCTATGATAATAAGGAGA
TTTTTCTTTCCAAAGCAATTCACAAGTCCTTCCTAGAGGTTAATGAAGAAGGCTCAGAAGCTGCTGCTGT
CTCAGGAATGATTGCAATTAGTAGGATGGCTGTGCTGTATCCTCAAGTTATTGTCGACCATCCATTTTTC
TTTCTTATCAGAAACAGGAGAACTGGTACAATTCTATTCATGGGACGAGTCATGCATCCTGAAACAATGA
ACACAAGTGGACATGATTTCGAAGAACTTTAAGTTACTTTATTTGAATAACAAGGAAAACAGTAACTAAG
CACATTATGTTTGCAACTGGTATATATTTAGGATTTGTGTTTTACAGTATATCTTAAGATAATATTTAAA
ATAGTTCCAGATAAAAACAATATATGTAAATTATAAGTAACTTGTCAAGGAATGTTATCAGTATTAAGCT
AATGGTCCTGTTATGTCATTGTGTTTGTGTGCTGTTGTTTAAAATAAAAGTACCTATCGAAAAAAAAAAA
AAAAACTCTCCAGCGC
