>Addgene plasmid #58259 | pBabe-Neuroserpin | addgene partial sequence | sequence record 93814 | pBABE3 5'-ACCCTAACTGACACACATTCC-3'
ATTCGCGCTGGAGAGTTTTTTTTTTTTTTTTCGATAGGTACTTTTATTTTAAACAACAGCACACAAACAC
AATGACATAACAGGACCATTAGCTTAATACTGATAACATTCCTTGACAAGTTACTTATAATTTACATATA
TTGTTTTTATCTGGAACTATTTTAAATATTATCTTAAGATATACTGTAAAACACAAATCCTAAATATATA
CCAGTTGCAAACATAATGTGCTTAGTTACTGTTTTCCTTGTTATTCAAATAAAGTAACTTAAAGTTCTTC
GAAATCATGTCCACTTGTGTTCATTGTTTCAGGATGCATGACTCGTCCCATGAATAGAATTGTACCAGTT
CTCCTGTTTCTGATAAGAAAGAAAAATGGATGGTCGACAATAACTTGAGGATACAGCACAGCCATCCTAC
TAATTGCAATCATTCCTGAGACAGCAGCAGCTTCTGAGCCTTCTTCATTAACCTCTAGGAAGGACTTGTG
AATTGCTTTGGAAAGAAAAATCTCCTTATTATCATAGAGGCCTGTCAAATTTGCATCTTTGATGAAAATT
TCAGTTATTCCAAGAGCCTTCAAAACATCTTTTAAATCAATTTCCTGTTCCACTGTGAACCTGGGCAGGT
ATACTTCTACTTTTTGCTTCTTCACAGAGTTTGCCCATTCTTCAACCAGCTGTGCTTTGACTAATGGCTC
