>Addgene plasmid #58259 | pBabe-Neuroserpin | addgene partial sequence | sequence record 93815 | pBABE5 5'-CTTTATCCAGCCCTCAC-3'
CGTCGAGACGGAGTTTCCCGGGAGAGACGAAAGCAGGAACGAGAGCGGAGCGGAGCACAGCTCCGCCGAG
CACAAGCTCCAGCATCCCGTCAGGGGTTGCAGGTGTGTGGGAGGCTTGAAACTGTTACAATATGGCTTTC
CTTGGACTCTTCTCTTTGCTGGTTCTGCAAAGTATGGCTACAGGGGCCACTTTCCCTGAGGAAGCCATTG
CTGACTTGTCAGTGAATATGTATAATCGTCTTAGAGCCACTGGTGAAGATGAAAATATTCTCTTCTCTCC
ATTGAGTATTGCTCTTGCAATGGGAATGATGGAACTTGGGGCCCAAGGATCTACCCAGGAAGAAATCCGC
CACTCAATGGGATATGACAGCCTAAAAAATGGTGAAGAATTTTCTTTCTTGAAGGAGTTTTCAAACATGG
TAACTGCTAAAGAGAGCCAATATGTGATGAAAATTGCCAATTCCTTGTTTGTGCAAAATGGATTTCATGT
CAATGAGGAGTTTTTGCAAATGATGAAAAAATATTTTAATGCAGCAGTAAATCATGTGGACTTCAGTCAA
AATGTAGCCGTGGCCAACTACATCAATAAGTGGGTGGAGAATAACACAAACAATCTGGTGAAAGATTTGG
TATCCCCAAGGGATTTTGATGCTGCCACTTATCTGGCCCTCATTAATGCTGTCTATTTCAAGGGGAACTG
