[The description below was written by a language model from this plasmid's Addgene catalogue record.]
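Description:
pBabe-Neuroserpin is a retroviral mammalian expression vector built on the pBABE-Puro backbone, carrying the human neuroserpin (SERPINI1) cDNA. The roughly 1.6 kb insert was placed into the approximately 5.2 kb backbone by restriction cloning between EcoRI at the 5′ end and BamHI at the 3′ end, both sites being retained, giving a total plasmid size of about 6.8 kb. The plasmid is propagated in E. coli under ampicillin selection; its copy number is recorded as unknown, and no feature table is provided, so the bacterial origin and the exact regulatory elements are not itemised in the record.

The promoter driving the insert is not stated. In general, pBABE-type vectors are Moloney murine leukemia virus-derived: the cloned gene sits between the viral long terminal repeats and is transcribed from the 5′ LTR, a packaging signal allows the genomic RNA to be incorporated into virions when the plasmid is introduced into a packaging cell line, and a separate internal promoter drives the drug-resistance gene. Here the mammalian selectable marker is puromycin, so transduced cells with a stably integrated provirus can be enriched by drug selection. No epitope tag or reporter is listed.

The stated purpose is retroviral expression of neuroserpin in mammalian cells. Neuroserpin is a serine protease inhibitor of the serpin family, and the associated publication concerns the role of serpins in promoting cancer cell survival and vascular co-option during brain metastasis, which suggests use for stable gain-of-function expression of neuroserpin in cancer cells.
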