Addgene plasmid #58259: pBabe-Neuroserpin
Purpose: Retroviral vector for expressing Neuroserpin in mammalian cells
Depositing lab: Joan Massague. Depositing organization: Memorial Sloan-Kettering Cancer Center. Publication: Serpins promote cancer cell survival and vascular co-option in brain metastasis. Valiente M, Obenauf AC, Jin X, Chen Q, Zhang XH, Lee DJ, Chaft JE, Kris MG, Huse JT, Brogi E, Massague J. Cell. 2014 Feb 27;156(5):1002-16. doi: 10.1016/j.cell.2014.01.040. PubMed 24581498.
Backbone
  Vector backbone: pBABE-Puro
  Backbone size w/o insert (bp): 5169
  Total vector size (bp): 6774
  Vector type: Mammalian Expression, Retroviral
  Selectable markers: Puromycin
Growth in bacteria
  Bacterial resistance: Ampicillin, 100 μg/mL
  Growth temperature: 37°C
  Growth strain: DH5alpha
  Copy number: Unknown
Gene/Insert
  Gene/Insert name: Neuroserpin (alt name: SERPINI1)
  Species: H. sapiens (human)
  Insert size (bp): 1605
  GenBank ID: BC018043.1
  Entrez Gene: SERPINI1 (a.k.a. HNS-S1, HNS-S2, PI12, neuroserpin)
  Cloning method: Restriction Enzyme; 5′ cloning site EcoRI (not destroyed); 3′ cloning site BamHI (not destroyed)
  Sequencing primers: 5′ gtctctcccccttgaacctc; 3′ ATGGCTTCCTCAGGGAAAGT
Terms and licenses: Academic/Nonprofit Terms; Industry Terms: Not Available to Industry
How to cite: pBabe-Neuroserpin was a gift from Joan Massague (Addgene plasmid # 58259 ; http://n2t.net/addgene:58259 ; RRID:Addgene_58259)
